>Addgene plasmid #229242 | pXTK005 [Marker_AmpR-bla_PartType2] | addgene full sequence | sequence record 467554 | Addgene NGS Result
TTGAGATCCTTTTTTTCTGCGCGTAATCTGCTGCTTGCAAACAAAAAAACCACCGCTACCAGCGGTGGTT
TGTTTGCCGGATCAAGAGCTACCAACTCTTTTTCCGAAGGTAACTGGCTTCAGCAGAGCGCAGATACCAA
ATACTGTTCTTCTAGTGTAGCCGTAGTTAGGCCACCACTTCAAGAACTCTGTAGCACCGCCTACATACCT
CGCTCTGCTAATCCTGTTACCAGTGGCTGCTGCCAGTGGCGATAAGTCGTGTCTTACCGGGTTGGACTCA
AGACGATAGTTACCGGATAAGGCGCAGCGGTCGGGCTGAACGGGGGGTTCGTGCACACAGCCCAGCTTGG
AGCGAACGACCTACACCGAACTGAGATACCTACAGCGTGAGCTATGAGAAAGCGCCACGCTTCCCGAAGG
GAGAAAGGCGGACAGGTATCCGGTAAGCGGCAGGGTCGGAACAGGAGAGCGCACGAGGGAGCTTCCAGGG
GGAAACGCCTGGTATCTTTATAGTCCTGTCGGGTTTCGCCACCTCTGACTTGAGCGTCGATTTTTGTGAT
GCTCGTCAGGGGGGCGGAGCCTATGGAAAAACGCCAGCAACGCGAGTCGGTCTCTCAATAGTAGCCCGCC
TAATGAGCGGGCTTTTTTTTAATTCCCCTATTTGTTTATTTTTCTAAATACATTCAAATATGTATCCGCT
CATGAGACAATAACCCTGATAAATGCTTCAATAATATTGAAAAAGGAAGAGTATGAGCATTCAGCATTTT
CGTGTGGCGCTGATTCCGTTTTTTGCGGCGTTTTGCCTGCCGGTGTTTGCGCATCCGGAAACCCTGGTGA
AAGTGAAAGATGCGGAAGATCAACTGGGTGCGCGCGTGGGCTATATTGAACTGGATCTGAACAGCGGCAA
AATTCTGGAATCTTTTCGTCCGGAAGAACGTTTTCCGATGATGAGCACCTTTAAAGTGCTGCTGTGCGGT
GCGGTTCTGAGCCGTGTGGATGCGGGCCAGGAACAACTGGGCCGTCGTATTCATTATAGCCAGAACGATC
TGGTGGAATATAGCCCGGTGACCGAAAAACATCTGACCGATGGCATGACCGTGCGTGAACTGTGCAGCGC
GGCGATTACCATGAGCGATAACACCGCGGCGAACCTGCTGCTGACGACCATTGGCGGTCCGAAAGAACTG
ACCGCGTTTCTGCATAACATGGGCGATCATGTGACCCGTCTGGATCGTTGGGAACCGGAACTGAACGAAG
CGATTCCGAACGATGAACGTGATACCACCATGCCGGCAGCAATGGCGACCACCCTGCGTAAACTGCTGAC
GGGTGAGCTGCTGACCCTGGCAAGCCGCCAGCAACTGATTGATTGGATGGAAGCGGATAAAGTGGCGGGT
CCGCTGCTGCGTAGCGCGCTGCCGGCTGGCTGGTTTATTGCGGATAAAAGCGGTGCGGGCGAACGTGGCA
GCCGTGGCATTATTGCGGCGCTGGGCCCGGATGGTAAACCGAGCCGTATTGTGGTGATTTATACCACCGG
CAGCCAGGCGACGATGGATGAACGTAACCGTCAGATTGCGGAAATTGGCGCGAGCCTGATTAAACATTGG
[46 nt withheld, positions 1611-1656]
CGACCCTTGTCCCCTTGAGACCAGAGTAGCCCGCCTAATGAGCGGGCTTTTTTTTAATTCCCCTATTTGT
TTATTTTTCTAAATACATTCAAATATGTATCCGCTCATGAGACAATAACCCTGATAAATGCTTCAATAAT
ATTGAAAAAGGAAGAGTATGAGCATTCAGCATTTTCGTGTGGCGCTGATTCCGTTTTTTGCGGCGTTTTG
CCTGCCGGTGTTTGCGCATCCGGAAACCCTGGTGAAAGTGAAAGATGCGGAAGATCAACTGGGTGCGCGC
GTGGGCTATATTGAACTGGATCTGAACAGCGGCAAAATTCTGGAATCTTTTCGTCCGGAAGAACGTTTTC
CGATGATGAGCACCTTTAAAGTGCTGCTGTGCGGTGCGGTTCTGAGCCGTGTGGATGCGGGCCAGGAACA
ACTGGGCCGTCGTATTCATTATAGCCAGAACGATCTGGTGGAATATAGCCCGGTGACCGAAAAACATCTG
ACCGATGGCATGACCGTGCGTGAACTGTGCAGCGCGGCGATTACCATGAGCGATAACACCGCGGCGAACC
TGCTGCTGACGACCATTGGCGGTCCGAAAGAACTGACCGCGTTTCTGCATAACATGGGCGATCATGTGAC
CCGTCTGGATCGTTGGGAACCGGAACTGAACGAAGCGATTCCGAACGATGAACGTGATACCACCATGCCG
GCAGCAATGGCGACCACCCTGCGTAAACTGCTGACGGGTGAGCTGCTGACCCTGGCAAGCCGCCAGCAAC
TGATTGATTGGATGGAAGCGGATAAAGTGGCGGGTCCGCTGCTGCGTAGCGCGCTGCCGGCTGGCTGGTT
TATTGCGGATAAAAGCGGTGCGGGCGAACGTGGCAGCCGTGGCATTATTGCGGCGCTGGGCCCGGATGGT
AAACCGAGCCGTATTGTGGTGATTTATACCACCGGCAGCCAGGCGACGATGGATGAACGTAACCGTCAGA
TTGCGGAAATTGGCGCGAGCCTGATTAAACATTGG
[46 nt withheld, positions 2672-2717]
CGACCCTTGTCAGATCAAAGGATCTTC
Features (pLannotate 1.2.2; 7 found; start..end, strand, type, name):
      1..589     +  rep_origin     ori: high-copy-number ColE1/pMB1/pBR322/pUC origin of replication
    661..752     +  promoter       AmpR promoter: bla
    753..1610    +  CDS            bla: BLAT_ECOLX - Experimental evidence at protein level: Swiss-Prot protein existence level 1. TEM-type are the most prevalent beta-lactamases in enterobacteria; they hydrolyze the beta-lactam bond in susceptible beta-lactam antibiotics, thus conferring resistance to penicillins and cephalosporins. TEM-3 and TEM-4 are capable of hydrolyzing cefotaxime and ceftazidime. TEM-5 is capable of hydrolyzing ceftazidime. TEM-6 is capable of hydrolyzing ceftazidime and aztreonam. TEM-8/CAZ-2, TEM- 16/CAZ-7 and TEM-24/CAZ-6 are markedly active against ceftazidime. IRT- 4 shows resistance to beta-lactamase in
   1617..1656    +  terminator     fd terminator (sequence withheld): central terminator from bacteriophage fd (Otsuka and Kunisawa, 1982)
   1722..1813    +  promoter       AmpR promoter: bla
   1814..2671    +  CDS            bla: BLAT_ECOLX - Experimental evidence at protein level: Swiss-Prot protein existence level 1. TEM-type are the most prevalent beta-lactamases in enterobacteria; they hydrolyze the beta-lactam bond in susceptible beta-lactam antibiotics, thus conferring resistance to penicillins and cephalosporins. TEM-3 and TEM-4 are capable of hydrolyzing cefotaxime and ceftazidime. TEM-5 is capable of hydrolyzing ceftazidime. TEM-6 is capable of hydrolyzing ceftazidime and aztreonam. TEM-8/CAZ-2, TEM- 16/CAZ-7 and TEM-24/CAZ-6 are markedly active against ceftazidime. IRT- 4 shows resistance to beta-lactamase in
   2678..2717    +  terminator     fd terminator (sequence withheld): central terminator from bacteriophage fd (Otsuka and Kunisawa, 1982)
