[The description below was written by a language model from this plasmid's Addgene catalogue record and pLannotate feature annotations shown in this document.]
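Description:
pXTK005 [Marker_AmpR-bla_PartType2] is a small (about 2.7 kb) Golden Gate part plasmid from the XanthoMoClo modular cloning toolkit, which was built for genetic engineering of bacteria in the genera Xanthobacter and Roseixanthobacter. It is based on the pXTK part-vector backbone and is catalogued as a bacterial expression vector. It is maintained in E. coli (DH5alpha) under ampicillin selection. The annotated sequence shows a ColE1/pMB1/pUC-type origin of replication, which the annotation tool describes as high-copy, whereas the catalogue entry lists the plasmid as low copy. The record does not resolve this difference.

The stored part is a synthetic ampicillin-resistance marker, designated a Type 2 part in the toolkit's hierarchy. The feature table contains two near-identical cassettes in the same orientation, each made of the native bla (AmpR) promoter, the TEM-type beta-lactamase coding sequence and a bacteriophage fd transcriptional terminator. Beta-lactamase hydrolyses the beta-lactam ring of penicillin-class antibiotics. A reasonable reading is that one copy is the backbone's own selection marker and the other is the excisable part, but the record does not say which is which. The feature table also does not annotate the Type IIS restriction sites or overhangs that would flank the part, and the cloning sites are listed as unknown.

The plasmid's stated purpose is as a source of the AmpR-bla marker module. In a modular cloning scheme, such a part is released and ligated in a defined position alongside other standard parts to assemble larger plasmids that carry ampicillin resistance.
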