Addgene plasmid #229242: pXTK005 [Marker_AmpR-bla_PartType2]
Purpose: XanthoMoClo Golden Gate Part Plasmid for cloning, contains Marker_AmpR-bla_PartType2
Depositing lab: Michael Springer. Depositing organization: Harvard Medical School. Publication: XanthoMoClo horizontal line A Robust Modular Cloning Genetic Toolkit for the Genera Xanthobacter and Roseixanthobacter. Soltysiak MPM, Ory ALH, Lee AD, Christophersen CE, Jalihal AP, Springer M. ACS Synth Biol. 2025 Apr 18;14(4):1173-1190. doi: 10.1021/acssynbio.4c00806. Epub 2025 Mar 13. PubMed 40080684.
Backbone
  Vector backbone: pXTK
  Vector type: Bacterial Expression
Growth in bacteria
  Bacterial resistance: Ampicillin, 100 μg/mL
  Growth temperature: 37°C
  Growth strain: DH5alpha
  Copy number: Low Copy
Gene/Insert
  Gene/Insert name: AmpR-bla (alt name: Marker_AmpR-bla_PartType2)
  Species: Synthetic
  Cloning method: Restriction Enzyme; 5′ cloning site unknown (unknown if destroyed)
Terms and licenses: Academic/Nonprofit Terms; Industry Terms: Not Available to Industry
How to cite: pXTK005 [Marker_AmpR-bla_PartType2] was a gift from Michael Springer (Addgene plasmid # 229242 ; http://n2t.net/addgene:229242 ; RRID:Addgene_229242)
